Addgene plasmid #51273: pCAG-Roxed-Cre
Purpose: Component of the Co-Driver binary site-specific recombinase system, generates functional rox60-71Cre upon removal of an internal STOP cassette by Dre
Depositing lab: Pawel Pelczar. Depositing organization: University of Zurich. Publication: Binary recombinase systems for high-resolution conditional mutagenesis. Hermann M, Stillhard P, Wildner H, Seruggia D, Kapp V, Sanchez-Iranzo H, Mercader N, Montoliu L, Zeilhofer HU, Pelczar P. Nucleic Acids Res. 2014 Jan 9. 10.1093/nar/gkt1361 PubMed 24413561.
Backbone
  Vector backbone: pDIRECT
  Backbone manufacturer: CLONTECH
  Backbone size w/o insert (bp): 4814
  Vector type: Mammalian Expression
Growth in bacteria
  Bacterial resistance: Ampicillin, 100 μg/mL
  Growth temperature: 37°C
  Growth strain: Stbl2
  Copy number: High Copy
Gene/Insert
  Gene/Insert name: Roxed-Cre
  Promoter: CAG
  Cloning method: Restriction Enzyme; 5′ cloning site Esp3I (destroyed during cloning); 3′ cloning site Esp3I (destroyed during cloning)
  Sequencing primers: 5′ CATGCCTTCTTCTTTTTCCTAC; 3′ GGAAAGGACAGTGGGAGTGGC
Terms and licenses: Academic/Nonprofit Terms; Industry Terms: Not Available to Industry
Depositor comments: Please note that the complementary plasmid pCAG-NLS-HA-Dre (www.addgene.org/51272) must be ordered with pCAG-Roxed-Cre in order to successfully use the Co-Driver recombinase system as described in the associated publication.
How to cite: pCAG-Roxed-Cre was a gift from Pawel Pelczar (Addgene plasmid # 51273 ; http://n2t.net/addgene:51273 ; RRID:Addgene_51273)
