[The description below was written by a language model from this plasmid's Addgene catalogue record and pLannotate feature annotations shown in this document.]
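Description:
pCAG-Roxed-Cre is a mammalian expression plasmid built on the pDIRECT backbone and forms one half of the Co-Driver binary site-specific recombinase system. It is maintained in E. coli as a high-copy plasmid through a ColE1/pUC-type origin and selected with ampicillin via the β-lactamase gene. The backbone also carries an f1 phage origin and remnants of lac regulatory and lacZα sequences typical of cloning vectors.

The payload is a Cre coding sequence that is deliberately interrupted so that it is inactive until Dre recombinase acts on it. Expression is driven by the CAG promoter, annotated here as the CMV immediate-early enhancer, the chicken β-actin promoter and a chimeric β-actin/β-globin intron, with a T7 promoter just upstream of the insert. The feature table shows a short N-terminal Cre fragment, followed by three tandem repeats of an SV40 polyadenylation signal (each with flanking SV40 large T antigen-derived sequence) that make up the internal STOP cassette. The larger remaining portion of Cre follows, then a short match to part of a 3xFLAG epitope annotation and a bovine growth hormone poly(A) signal. The rox sites that flank the STOP cassette are not picked up by the automated annotation, but the catalogue entry states that Dre-mediated removal of the cassette generates functional rox60-71Cre, a Cre protein whose name suggests that it retains a rox-derived sequence within its reading frame.

Because Cre activity requires prior Dre activity, loxP recombination depends on both components being expressed in the same cell, which suits the high-resolution conditional mutagenesis described for the system. The depositor notes that the plasmid must be used together with the companion Dre expression construct, pCAG-NLS-HA-Dre.
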