Features (pLannotate 1.2.2; 24 found; start..end, strand, type, name):
     12..391     +  enhancer       CMV enhancer: human cytomegalovirus immediate early enhancer
    393..670     +  promoter       chicken β-actin promoter: No description available
    671..1679    +  intron         chimeric intron: chimera between introns from chicken β-actin and rabbit β-globin
   1692..1710    +  promoter       T7 promoter: promoter for bacteriophage T7 RNA polymerase
   1751..1873    +  CDS            cre (fragment): RECR_BPP1 - Experimental evidence at protein level: Swiss-Prot protein existence level 1. Catalyzes site-specific recombination between two 34-base- pair LOXP sites. Its role is to maintain the phage genome as a monomeric unit-copy plasmid in the lysogenic state. From Escherichia phage P1 (Bacteriophage P1).
   1988..2071    +  CDS            large T antigen (fragment): large T antigen from SV40 (simian virus 40)
   2094..2228    +  polyA_signal   SV40 poly(A) signal: SV40 polyadenylation signal
   2242..2325    +  CDS            large T antigen (fragment): large T antigen from SV40 (simian virus 40)
   2348..2482    +  polyA_signal   SV40 poly(A) signal: SV40 polyadenylation signal
   2496..2579    +  CDS            large T antigen (fragment): large T antigen from SV40 (simian virus 40)
   2602..2736    +  polyA_signal   SV40 poly(A) signal: SV40 polyadenylation signal
   2791..3648    +  CDS            cre (fragment): RECR_BPP1 - Experimental evidence at protein level: Swiss-Prot protein existence level 1. Catalyzes site-specific recombination between two 34-base- pair LOXP sites. Its role is to maintain the phage genome as a monomeric unit-copy plasmid in the lysogenic state. From Escherichia phage P1 (Bacteriophage P1).
   3648..3672    +  CDS            3xFLAG (fragment): three tandem FLAG® epitope tags
   3701..3925    +  polyA_signal   bGH poly(A) signal: bovine growth hormone polyadenylation signal
   3929..3950    +  promoter       SV40 promoter (fragment): SV40 enhancer and early promoter
   3996..4150    +  CDS            lacZα (fragment): LacZα fragment of β-galactosidase; lacZ fragment
   4155..4583    +  rep_origin     f1 ori (sequence partly withheld): f1 bacteriophage origin of replication; arrow indicates direction of (+) strand synthesis
   4636..4740    +  promoter       AmpR promoter: bla
   4741..5601    +  CDS            AmpR: β-lactamase; bla; confers resistance to ampicillin, carbenicillin, and related antibiotics
   5772..6360    +  rep_origin     ori: high-copy-number ColE1/pMB1/pBR322/pUC origin of replication
   6543..6635    +  CDS            lacI (fragment): lac repressor; lacI; The lac repressor binds to the lac operator to inhibit transcription in E. coli. This inhibition can be relieved by adding lactose or isopropyl-β-D-thiogalactopyranoside (IPTG).
   6648..6669    +  protein_bind   CAP binding site: CAP binding activates transcription in the presence of cAMP. E. coli catabolite activator protein
   6684..6714    +  promoter       lac promoter: promoter for the E. coli lac operon
   6722..6738    +  protein_bind   lac operator: The lac repressor binds to the lac operator to inhibit transcription in E. coli. This inhibition can be relieved by adding lactose or isopropyl-β-D-thiogalactopyranoside (IPTG). lac repressor encoded by lacI
>Addgene plasmid #51273 | pCAG-Roxed-Cre | depositor full sequence | sequence record 77891 | pCAG-Roxed-Cre sequence 6770 bps
GCGCCGGATTCGACATTGATTATTGACTAGTTATTAATAGTAATCAATTACGGGGTCATTAGTTCATAGC
CCATATATGGAGTTCCGCGTTACATAACTTACGGTAAATGGCCCGCCTGGCTGACCGCCCAACGACCCCC
GCCCATTGACGTCAATAATGACGTATGTTCCCATAGTAACGCCAATAGGGACTTTCCATTGACGTCAATG
GGTGGAGTATTTACGGTAAACTGCCCACTTGGCAGTACATCAAGTGTATCATATGCCAAGTACGCCCCCT
ATTGACGTCAATGACGGTAAATGGCCCGCCTGGCATTATGCCCAGTACATGACCTTATGGGACTTTCCTA
CTTGGCAGTACATCTACGTATTAGTCATCGCTATTACCATGGTCGAGGTGAGCCCCACGTTCTGCTTCAC
TCTCCCCATCTCCCCCCCCTCCCCACCCCCAATTTTGTATTTATTTATTTTTTAATTATTTTGTGCAGCG
ATGGGGGCGGGGGGGGGGGGGGGGCGCGCGCCAGGCGGGGCGGGGCGGGGCGAGGGGCGGGGCGGGGCGA
GGCGGAGAGGTGCGGCGGCAGCCAATCAGAGCGGCGCGCTCCGAAAGTTTCCTTTTATGGCGAGGCGGCG
GCGGCGGCGGCCCTATAAAAAGCGAAGCGCGCGGCGGGCGGGAGTCGCTGCGTTGCCTTCGCCCCGTGCC
CCGCTCCGCGCCGCCTCGCGCCGCCCGCCCCGGCTCTGACTGACCGCGTTACTCCCACAGGTGAGCGGGC
GGGACGGCCCTTCTCCTCCGGGCTGTAATTAGCGCTTGGTTTAATGACGGCTCGTTTCTTTTCTGTGGCT
GCGTGAAAGCCTTAAAGGGCTCCGGGAGGGCCCTTTGTGCGGGGGGGAGCGGCTCGGGGGGTGCGTGCGT
GTGTGTGTGCGTGGGGAGCGCCGCGTGCGGCCCGCGCTGCCCGGCGGCTGTGAGCGCTGCGGGCGCGGCG
CGGGGCTTTGTGCGCTCCGCGTGTGCGCGAGGGGAGCGCGGCCGGGGGCGGTGCCCCGCGGTGCGGGGGG
GCTGCGAGGGGAACAAAGGCTGCGTGCGGGGTGTGTGCGTGGGGGGGTGAGCAGGGGGTGTGGGCGCGGC
GGTCGGGCTGTAACCCCCCCCTGCACCCCCCTCCCCGAGTTGCTGAGCACGGCCCGGCTTCGGGTGCGGG
GCTCCGTGCGGGGCGTGGCGCGGGGCTCGCCGTGCCGGGCGGGGGGTGGCGGCAGGTGGGGGTGCCGGGC
GGGGCGGGGCCGCCTCGGGCCGGGGAGGGCTCGGGGGAGGGGCGCGGCGGCCCCGGAGCGCCGGCGGCTG
TCGAGGCGCGGCGAGCCGCAGCCATTGCCTTTTATGGTAATCGTGCGAGAGGGCGCAGGGACTTCCTTTG
TCCCAAATCTGGCGGAGCCGAAATCTGGGAGGCGCCGCCGCACCCCCTCTAGCGGGCGCGGGCGAAGCGG
TGCGGCGCCGGCAGGAAGGAAATGGGCGGGGAGGGCCTTCGTGCGTCGCCGCGCCGCCGTCCCCTTCTCC
ATCTCCAGCCTCGGGGCTGCCGCAGGGGGACGGCTGCCTTCGGGGGGGACGGGGCAGGGCGGGGTTCGGC
TTCTGGCGTGTGACCGGCGGCTCTAGAGCCTCTGCTAACCATGTTCATGCCTTCTTCTTTTTCCTACAGA
TCCTTAATTAATAATACGACTCACTATAGGGGGTCGACCCGCCACCATGCCCAAGAAGAAGAGGAAGGTG
ACCTCTGATGAAGTCAGGAAGAACCTGATGGACATGTTCAGGGACAGGCAGGCCTTCTCTGAACACACCT
GGAAGATGCTCCTGTCTGTGTGCAGATCCTGGGCTGCCTGGTGCAAGCTGAACGTAACTTTAAATAATTG
GCATTATTTAAAGTTAATGTATGCGCTACGAAGTTATTCGCGATGAATAAATGAAAGCTTGCAGATCTGC
GACTCTAGAGGATCTGCGACTCTAGAGGATCATAATCAGCCATACCACATTTGTAGAGGTTTTACTTGCT
TTAAAAAACCTCCCACACCTCCCCCTGAACCTGAAACATAAAATGAATGCAATTGTTGTTGTTAACTTGT
TTATTGCAGCTTATAATGGTTACAAATAAAGCAATAGCATCACAAATTTCACAAATAAAGCATTTTTTTC
ACTGCATTCTAGTTGTGGTTTGTCCAAACTCATCAATGTATCTTATCATGTCTGGATCTGCGACTCTAGA
GGATCATAATCAGCCATACCACATTTGTAGAGGTTTTACTTGCTTTAAAAAACCTCCCACACCTCCCCCT
GAACCTGAAACATAAAATGAATGCAATTGTTGTTGTTAACTTGTTTATTGCAGCTTATAATGGTTACAAA
TAAAGCAATAGCATCACAAATTTCACAAATAAAGCATTTTTTTCACTGCATTCTAGTTGTGGTTTGTCCA
AACTCATCAATGTATCTTATCATGTCTGGATCTGCGACTCTAGAGGATCATAATCAGCCATACCACATTT
GTAGAGGTTTTACTTGCTTTAAAAAACCTCCCACACCTCCCCCTGAACCTGAAACATAAAATGAATGCAA
TTGTTGTTGTTAACTTGTTTATTGCAGCTTATAATGGTTACAAATAAAGCAATAGCATCACAAATTTCAC
AAATAAAGCATTTTTTTCACTGCATTCTAGTTGTGGTTTGTCCAAACTCATCAATGTATCTTATCATGTC
TGGATCCCCATCAAGCTGATCCGGAACCCTTAATTAACTTTAAATAATTGGCATTATTTAAAGTTAAACA
GGAAATGGTTCCCTGCTGAACCTGAGGATGTGAGGGACTACCTCCTGTACCTGCAAGCCAGAGGCCTGGC
TGTGAAGACCATCCAACAGCACCTGGGCCAGCTCAACATGCTGCACAGGAGATCTGGCCTGCCTCGCCCT
TCTGACTCCAATGCTGTGTCCCTGGTGATGAGGAGAATCAGAAAGGAGAATGTGGATGCTGGGGAGAGAG
CCAAGCAGGCCCTGGCCTTTGAACGCACTGACTTTGACCAAGTCAGATCCCTGATGGAGAACTCTGACAG
ATGCCAGGACATCAGGAACCTGGCCTTCCTGGGCATTGCCTACAACACCCTGCTGCGCATTGCCGAAATT
GCCAGAATCAGAGTGAAGGACATCTCCCGCACCGATGGTGGGAGAATGCTGATCCACATTGGCAGGACCA
AGACCCTGGTGTCCACAGCTGGTGTGGAGAAGGCCCTGTCCCTGGGGGTTACCAAGCTGGTGGAGAGATG
GATCTCTGTGTCTGGTGTGGCTGATGACCCCAACAACTACCTGTTCTGCCGGGTCAGAAAGAATGGTGTG
GCTGCCCCTTCTGCCACCTCCCAACTGTCCACCCGGGCCCTGGAAGGGATCTTTGAGGCCACCCACCGCC
TGATCTATGGTGCCAAGGATGACTCTGGGCAGAGATACCTGGCCTGGTCTGGCCACTCTGCCAGAGTGGG
TGCTGCCAGGGACATGGCCAGGGCTGGTGTGTCCATCCCTGAAATCATGCAGGCTGGTGGCTGGACCAAT
GTGAACATTGTGATGAACTACATCAGAAACCTGGACTCTGAGACTGGGGCCATGGTGAGGCTGCTCGAGG
ATGGGGACGATTACAAGGATGACGACGATAAGTAGGTCAGAGCTCGCTGATCAGCCTCGACTGTGCCTTC
TAGTTGCCAGCCATCTGTTGTTTGCCCCTCCCCCGTGCCTTCCTTGACCCTGGAAGGTGCCACTCCCACT
GTCCTTTCCTAATAAAATGAGGAAATTGCATCGCATTGTCTGAGTAGGTGTCATTCTATTCTGGGGGGTG
GGGTGGGGCAGGACAGCAAGGGGGAGGATTGGGAAGACAATAGCAGGCATGCTGGGGATGCGGTGGGCTC
TATGGCTTCTGAGGCGGAAAGAACCAGCTGGGGCTCGAGATCCACTAGTTCTAGCCTCGAGGCTAGAGCG
GCCGCCACTGGCCGTCGTTTTACAACGTCGTGACTGGGAAAACCCTGGCGTTACCCAACTTAATCGCCTT
GCAGCACATCCCCCTTTCGCCAGCTGGCGTAATAGCGAAGAGGCCCGCACCGATCGCCCTTCCCAACAGT
TGCGCAGCCTGAATGGCGAATGGG
[124 nt withheld, positions 4155-4278]
C
[91 nt withheld, positions 4280-4370]
A
[49 nt withheld, positions 4372-4420]
CCTTTGACGTTGGAGTCCACGTTCTTT
[37 nt withheld, positions 4448-4484]
ACCCTATCTCGGTCTATTCTTTTGATTTATAAGGGATTTTGCCGATTTCGGCCTATTGGTTAAAAAATGA
GCTGATTTAACAAAAATTTAACGCGAATTTTAACAAAATATTAACGCTTACAATTTAGGTGGCACTTTTC
GGGGAAATGTGCGCGGAACCCCTATTTGTTTATTTTTCTAAATACATTCAAATATGTATCCGCTCATGAG
ACAATAACCCTGATAAATGCTTCAATAATATTGAAAAAGGAAGAGTATGAGTATTCAACATTTCCGTGTC
GCCCTTATTCCCTTTTTTGCGGCATTTTGCCTTCCTGTTTTTGCTCACCCAGAAACGCTGGTGAAAGTAA
AAGATGCTGAAGATCAGTTGGGTGCACGAGTGGGTTACATCGAACTGGATCTCAACAGCGGTAAGATCCT
TGAGAGTTTTCGCCCCGAAGAACGTTTTCCAATGATGAGCACTTTTAAAGTTCTGCTATGTGGCGCGGTA
TTATCCCGTATTGACGCCGGGCAAGAGCAACTCGGTCGCCGCATACACTATTCTCAGAATGACTTGGTTG
AGTACTCACCAGTCACAGAAAAGCATCTTACGGATGGCATGACAGTAAGAGAATTATGCAGTGCTGCCAT
AACCATGAGTGATAACACTGCGGCCAACTTACTTCTGACAACGATCGGAGGACCGAAGGAGCTAACCGCT
TTTTTGCACAACATGGGGGATCATGTAACTCGCCTTGATCGTTGGGAACCGGAGCTGAATGAAGCCATAC
CAAACGACGAGCGTGACACCACGATGCCTGTAGCAATGGCAACAACGTTGCGCAAACTATTAACTGGCGA
ACTACTTACTCTAGCTTCCCGGCAACAATTAATAGACTGGATGGAGGCGGATAAAGTTGCAGGACCACTT
CTGCGCTCGGCCCTTCCGGCTGGCTGGTTTATTGCTGATAAATCTGGAGCCGGTGAGCGTGGGTCTCGCG
GTATCATTGCAGCACTGGGGCCAGATGGTAAGCCCTCCCGTATCGTAGTTATCTACACGACGGGGAGTCA
GGCAACTATGGATGAACGAAATAGACAGATCGCTGAGATAGGTGCCTCACTGATTAAGCATTGGTAACTG
TCAGACCAAGTTTACTCATATATACTTTAGATTGATTTAAAACTTCATTTTTAATTTAAAAGGATCTAGG
TGAAGATCCTTTTTGATAATCTCATGACCAAAATCCCTTAACGTGAGTTTTCGTTCCACTGAGCGTCAGA
CCCCGTAGAAAAGATCAAAGGATCTTCTTGAGATCCTTTTTTTCTGCGCGTAATCTGCTGCTTGCAAACA
AAAAAACCACCGCTACCAGCGGTGGTTTGTTTGCCGGATCAAGAGCTACCAACTCTTTTTCCGAAGGTAA
CTGGCTTCAGCAGAGCGCAGATACCAAATACTGTCCTTCTAGTGTAGCCGTAGTTAGGCCACCACTTCAA
GAACTCTGTAGCACCGCCTACATACCTCGCTCTGCTAATCCTGTTACCAGTGGCTGCTGCCAGTGGCGAT
AAGTCGTGTCTTACCGGGTTGGACTCAAGACGATAGTTACCGGATAAGGCGCAGCGGTCGGGCTGAACGG
GGGGTTCGTGCACACAGCCCAGCTTGGAGCGAACGACCTACACCGAACTGAGATACCTACAGCGTGAGCT
ATGAGAAAGCGCCACGCTTCCCGAAGGGAGAAAGGCGGACAGGTATCCGGTAAGCGGCAGGGTCGGAACA
GGAGAGCGCACGAGGGAGCTTCCAGGGGGAAACGCCTGGTATCTTTATAGTCCTGTCGGGTTTCGCCACC
TCTGACTTGAGCGTCGATTTTTGTGATGCTCGTCAGGGGGGCGGAGCCTATGGAAAAACGCCAGCAACGC
GGCCTTTTTACGGTTCCTGGCCTTTTGCTGGCCTTTTGCTCACATGTTCTTTCCTGCGTTATCCCCTGAT
TCTGTGGATAACCGTATTACCGCCTTTGAGTGAGCTGATACCGCTCGCCGCAGCCGAACGACCGAGCGCA
GCGAGTCAGTGAGCGAGGAAGCGGAAGAGCGCCCAATACGCAAACCGCCTCTCCCCGCGCGTTGGCCGAT
TCATTAATGCAGCTGGCACGACAGGTTTCCCGACTGGAAAGCGGGCAGTGAGCGCAACGCAATTAATGTG
AGTTAGCTCACTCATTAGGCACCCCAGGCTTTACACTTTATGCTTCCGGCTCGTATGTTGTGTGGAATTG
TGAGCGGATAACAATTTCACACAGGAAACAGCTATGACCATGAGGC
