>Addgene plasmid #51273 | pCAG-Roxed-Cre | addgene partial sequence | sequence record 86519 | pCAGGS5 5'-ggttcggcttctggcgtgtgacc-3'
ACCATGTTCATGCCTTCTTCTTTTTCCTACAGATCCTTAATTAATAATACGACTCACTATAGGGGGTCGA
CCCGCCACCATGCCCAAGAAGAAGAGGAAGGTGACCTCTGATGAAGTCAGGAAGAACCTGATGGACATGT
TCAGGGACAGGCAGGCCTTCTCTGAACACACCTGGAAGATGCTCCTGTCTGTGTGCAGATCCTGGGCTGC
CTGGTGCAAGCTGAACGTAACTTTAAATAATTGGCATTATTTAAAGTTAATGTATGCGCTACGAAGTTAT
TCGCGATGAATAAATGAAAGCTTGCAGATCTGCGACTCTAGAGGATCTGCGACTCTAGAGGATCATAATC
AGCCATACCACATTTGTAGAGGTTTTACTTGCTTTAAAAAACCTCCCACACCTCCCCCTGAACCTGAAAC
ATAAAATGAATGCAATTGTTGTTGTTAACTTGTTTATTGCAGCTTATAATGGTTACAAATAAAGCAATAG
CATCACAAATTTCACAAATAAAGCATTTTTTTCACTGCATTCTAGTTGTGGTTTGTCCAAACTCATCAAT
GTATCTTATCATGTCTGGATCTGCGACTCTAGAGGATCATAATCAGCCATACCACATTTGTAGAGGTTTT
ACTTGCTTTAAAAAACCTCCCACACCTCCCCCTGAACCTGAAACATAAAATGAATGCAATTGTTGTTGTT
AACTTGTTTATTGCAGCTTATAATGGTTACAAATAAAGCAATAGCATCACAAATTTCACAAATAAAGCAT
TTTTTTCACTGCATTCTAGTTGTGGTTTGTCCAAACTCATCAATGTATCTTATCATGTCTGGATCTGCGA
CTCTAGAGGATCATAATCAGCCATACCACATTTGTAGAGGTTTTACTTGCTTTAAAAAACCTCCCACACC
TCCCCCTGAACCTGAAACATAAAATGAATGCAATTGTTGTTGTTAACTTGTTTATTGCA
