>Addgene plasmid #51273 | pCAG-Roxed-Cre | addgene partial sequence | sequence record 86533 | M13-F20 5'-TGTAAAACGACGGCCAGT-3'
CCCCAGCATGCCTGCTATTGTCTTCCCAATCCTCCCCCTTGCTGTCCTGCCCCACCCCACCCCCCAGAAT
AGAATGACACCTACTCAGACAATGCGATGCAATTTCCTCATTTTATTAGGAAAGGACAGTGGGAGTGGCA
CCTTCCAGGGTCAAGGAAGGCACGGGGGAGGGGCAAACAACAGATGGCTGGCAACTAGAAGGCACAGTCG
AGGCTGATCAGCGAGCTCTGACCTACTTATCGTCGTCATCCTTGTAATCGTCCCCATCCTCGAGCAGCCT
CACCATGGCCCCAGTCTCAGAGTCCAGGTTTCTGATGTAGTTCATCACAATGTTCACATTGGTCCAGCCA
CCAGCCTGCATGATTTCAGGGATGGACACACCAGCCCTGGCCATGTCCCTGGCAGCACCCACTCTGGCAG
AGTGGCCAGACCAGGCCAGGTATCTCTGCCCAGAGTCATCCTTGGCACCATAGATCAGGCGGTGGGTGGC
CTCAAAGATCCCTTCCAGGGCCCGGGTGGACAGTTGGGAGGTGGCAGAAGGGGCAGCCACACCATTCTTT
CTGACCCGGCAGAACAGGTAGTTGTTGGGGTCATCAGCCACACCAGACACAGAGATCCATCTCTCCACCA
GCTTGGTAACCCCCAGGGACAGGGCCTTCTCCACACCAGCTGTGGACACCAGGGTCTTGGTCCTGCCAA
